Addgene plasmid #219953: hKCNQ1 pCDNA3.1(-)
Purpose: Expresses human KCNQ1 in mammalian cells
Depositing lab: Niels Decher. Depositing organization: Philipps-Universitaet Marburg. Publication: KCNQ1 is an essential mediator of the sex-dependent perception of moderate cold temperatures. Kiper AK, Wegner S, Kadala A, Rinne S, Schutte S, Winter Z, Bertoune MAR, Touska F, Matschke V, Wrobel E, Streit AK, Lang F, Schmidt C, Schulze-Bahr E, Schafer MK, Voelkl J, Seebohm G, Zimmermann K, Decher N. Proc Natl Acad Sci U S A. 2024 Jun 18;121(25):e2322475121. doi: 10.1073/pnas.2322475121. Epub 2024 Jun 10. PubMed 38857404.
Backbone
  Vector backbone: pcDNA3.1(-)
  Backbone manufacturer: Invitrogen
  Backbone size w/o insert (bp): 5386
  Total vector size (bp): 7445
  Vector type: Mammalian Expression
Growth in bacteria
  Bacterial resistance: Ampicillin, 100 μg/mL
  Growth temperature: 37°C
  Growth strain: DH5alpha
  Copy number: High Copy
Gene/Insert
  Gene/Insert name: KCNQ1 (alt names: Kv7.1; KvLQT1)
  Species: H. sapiens (human)
  Insert size (bp): 2059
  Mutation: contains silent sequence variations
  GenBank ID: NM_000218.3
  Entrez Gene: KCNQ1 (a.k.a. ATFB1, ATFB3, JLNS1, KCNA8, KCNA9, KVLQT1, Kv1.9, Kv7.1, LQT, LQT1, RWS, SQT2, WRS)
  Promoter: CMV
  Cloning method: Restriction Enzyme; 5′ cloning site EcoRI (unknown if destroyed); 3′ cloning site HindIII (unknown if destroyed)
  Sequencing primers: 5′ TAATACGACTCACTATAGGG
Terms and licenses: Academic/Nonprofit Terms; Industry Terms
How to cite: hKCNQ1 pCDNA3.1(-) was a gift from Niels Decher (Addgene plasmid # 219953 ; http://n2t.net/addgene:219953 ; RRID:Addgene_219953)
