[The description below was written by a language model from this plasmid's Addgene catalogue record and pLannotate feature annotations shown in this document.]
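Description:
hKCNQ1 pCDNA3.1(-) is a mammalian expression plasmid of about 7.4 kb built on the Invitrogen pcDNA3.1(-) backbone. It carries the human KCNQ1 cDNA, which encodes the voltage-gated potassium channel alpha subunit also known as Kv7.1 or KvLQT1. In E. coli it replicates from a high-copy ColE1/pUC-type origin and is selected with ampicillin through the β-lactamase gene and its native promoter. An f1 phage origin is also present, which in principle allows single-stranded DNA production. For mammalian selection, the backbone has an SV40 early promoter driving the neomycin phosphotransferase gene, followed by an SV40 polyadenylation signal. This cassette permits G418 selection of stable transfectants.

The roughly 2 kb KCNQ1 insert was cloned between EcoRI and HindIII sites. It corresponds to the human reference transcript but is recorded as containing silent sequence variations, so the encoded protein should be unchanged. No epitope tag or fluorescent reporter is annotated or listed. Transcription is driven by the human cytomegalovirus immediate-early enhancer and promoter and terminated by the bovine growth hormone polyadenylation signal. A T7 promoter lies between the CMV promoter and the coding sequence. It serves as a sequencing primer site and could support in vitro transcription of the insert. Several short annotated fragments (a truncated HIV-1 LTR, ble, lacI and bom pieces, and lac promoter/operator elements) appear to be backbone remnants or partial sequence matches rather than functional parts.

The stated purpose is expression of human KCNQ1 in mammalian cells. The associated study examines the channel's role in sex-dependent perception of moderate cold temperatures.
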