Features (pLannotate 1.2.2; 20 found; start..end, strand, type, name):
     28..80      -  misc_feature   bom (fragment): basis of mobility region from pBR322
    235..614     +  enhancer       CMV enhancer: human cytomegalovirus immediate early enhancer
    615..818     +  promoter       CMV promoter: human cytomegalovirus (CMV) immediate early promoter
    814..847     +  LTR            5' LTR (truncated) (fragment): truncated 5' long terminal repeat (LTR) from HIV-1
    863..881     +  promoter       T7 promoter: promoter for bacteriophage T7 RNA polymerase
    971..2998    +  CDS            KCNQ1 (sequence withheld): KCNQ1_HUMAN - Also known as KCNA8 From Homo sapiens (Human).
   3045..3269    +  polyA_signal   bGH poly(A) signal: bovine growth hormone polyadenylation signal
   3273..3294    +  promoter       SV40 promoter (fragment): SV40 enhancer and early promoter
   3315..3743    +  rep_origin     f1 ori (sequence partly withheld): f1 bacteriophage origin of replication; arrow indicates direction of (+) strand synthesis
   3757..4086    +  promoter       SV40 promoter: SV40 enhancer and early promoter
   4153..4944    +  CDS            neo: KKA2_KLEPN - Also known as kan, nptII. Experimental evidence at protein level: Swiss-Prot protein existence level 1. Resistance to kanamycin, neomycin, paromomycin, ribostamycin, butirosin and gentamicin B. From Klebsiella pneumoniae.
   4968..5126    +  CDS            ble (fragment): BLE_KLEPN - Experimental evidence at protein level: Swiss-Prot protein existence level 1. Binding protein with a strong affinity to the bleomycin family of antibiotics. Binds to CL990; an antimitotic-antibiotic compound. From Klebsiella pneumoniae.
   5121..5242    +  polyA_signal   SV40 poly(A) signal: SV40 polyadenylation signal
   5315..5331    -  protein_bind   lac operator: The lac repressor binds to the lac operator to inhibit transcription in E. coli. This inhibition can be relieved by adding lactose or isopropyl-β-D-thiogalactopyranoside (IPTG). lac repressor encoded by lacI
   5339..5369    -  promoter       lac promoter: promoter for the E. coli lac operon
   5384..5405    -  protein_bind   CAP binding site: CAP binding activates transcription in the presence of cAMP. E. coli catabolite activator protein
   5418..5510    -  CDS            lacI (fragment): lac repressor; lacI; The lac repressor binds to the lac operator to inhibit transcription in E. coli. This inhibition can be relieved by adding lactose or isopropyl-β-D-thiogalactopyranoside (IPTG).
   5693..6281    -  rep_origin     ori: high-copy-number ColE1/pMB1/pBR322/pUC origin of replication
   6452..7312    -  CDS            AmpR: β-lactamase; bla; confers resistance to ampicillin, carbenicillin, and related antibiotics
   7313..7417    -  promoter       AmpR promoter: bla
>Addgene plasmid #219953 | hKCNQ1 pCDNA3.1(-) | addgene full sequence | sequence record 451284 | Addgene NGS Result
GACGGATCGGGAGATCTCCCGATCCCCTATGGTGCACTCTCAGTACAATCTGCTCTGATGCCGCATAGTT
AAGCCAGTATCTGCTCCCTGCTTGTGTGTTGGAGGTCGCTGAGTAGTGCGCGAGCAAAATTTAAGCTACA
ACAAGGCAAGGCTTGACCGACAATTGCATGAAGAATCTGCTTAGGGTTAGGCGTTTTGCGCTGCTTCGCG
ATGTACGGGCCAGATATACGCGTTGACATTGATTATTGACTAGTTATTAATAGTAATCAATTACGGGGTC
ATTAGTTCATAGCCCATATATGGAGTTCCGCGTTACATAACTTACGGTAAATGGCCCGCCTGGCTGACCG
CCCAACGACCCCCGCCCATTGACGTCAATAATGACGTATGTTCCCATAGTAACGCCAATAGGGACTTTCC
ATTGACGTCAATGGGTGGAGTATTTACGGTAAACTGCCCACTTGGCAGTACATCAAGTGTATCATATGCC
AAGTACGCCCCCTATTGACGTCAATGACGGTAAATGGCCCGCCTGGCATTATGCCCAGTACATGACCTTA
TGGGACTTTCCTACTTGGCAGTACATCTACGTATTAGTCATCGCTATTACCATGGTGATGCGGTTTTGGC
AGTACATCAATGGGCGTGGATAGCGGTTTGACTCACGGGGATTTCCAAGTCTCCACCCCATTGACGTCAA
TGGGAGTTTGTTTTGGCACCAAAATCAACGGGACTTTCCAAAATGTCGTAACAACTCCGCCCCATTGACG
CAAATGGGCGGTAGGCGTGTACGGTGGGAGGTCTATATAAGCAGAGCTCTCTGGCTAACTAGAGAACCCA
CTGCTTACTGGCTTATCGAAATTAATACGACTCACTATAGGGAGACCCAAGCTGGCTAGCGTTTAAACGG
GCCCTCTAGACTCGAGCGGCCGCCACTGTGCTGGATATCTGCAGAATTCGATCTAGCACC
[2028 nt withheld, positions 971-2998]
TGAGGAGGATCATCAAGCTTAAGTTTAAACCGCTGATCAGCCTCGACTGTGCCTTCTAGTTGCCAGCCAT
CTGTTGTTTGCCCCTCCCCCGTGCCTTCCTTGACCCTGGAAGGTGCCACTCCCACTGTCCTTTCCTAATA
AAATGAGGAAATTGCATCGCATTGTCTGAGTAGGTGTCATTCTATTCTGGGGGGTGGGGTGGGGCAGGAC
AGCAAGGGGGAGGATTGGGAAGACAATAGCAGGCATGCTGGGGATGCGGTGGGCTCTATGGCTTCTGAGG
CGGAAAGAACCAGCTGGGGCTCTAGGGGGTATCCCC
[124 nt withheld, positions 3315-3438]
C
[91 nt withheld, positions 3440-3530]
A
[49 nt withheld, positions 3532-3580]
CCTTTGACGTTGGAGTCCACGTTCTTT
[37 nt withheld, positions 3608-3644]
ACCCTATCTCGGTCTATTCTTTTGATTTATAAGGGATTTTGCCGATTTCGGCCTATTGGTTAAAAAATGA
GCTGATTTAACAAAAATTTAACGCGAATTAATTCTGTGGAATGTGTGTCAGTTAGGGTGTGGAAAGTCCC
CAGGCTCCCCAGCAGGCAGAAGTATGCAAAGCATGCATCTCAATTAGTCAGCAACCAGGTGTGGAAAGTC
CCCAGGCTCCCCAGCAGGCAGAAGTATGCAAAGCATGCATCTCAATTAGTCAGCAACCATAGTCCCGCCC
CTAACTCCGCCCATCCCGCCCCTAACTCCGCCCAGTTCCGCCCATTCTCCGCCCCATGGCTGACTAATTT
TTTTTATTTATGCAGAGGCCGAGGCCGCCTCTGCCTCTGAGCTATTCCAGAAGTAGTGAGGAGGCTTTTT
TGGAGGCCTAGGCTTTTGCAAAAAGCTCCCGGGAGCTTGTATATCCATTTTCGGATCTGATCAAGAGACA
GGATGAGGATCGTTTCGCATGATTGAACAAGATGGATTGCACGCAGGTTCTCCGGCCGCTTGGGTGGAGA
GGCTATTCGGCTATGACTGGGCACAACAGACAATCGGCTGCTCTGATGCCGCCGTGTTCCGGCTGTCAGC
GCAGGGGCGCCCGGTTCTTTTTGTCAAGACCGACCTGTCCGGTGCCCTGAATGAACTGCAGGACGAGGCA
GCGCGGCTATCGTGGCTGGCCACGACGGGCGTTCCTTGCGCAGCTGTGCTCGACGTTGTCACTGAAGCGG
GAAGGGACTGGCTGCTATTGGGCGAAGTGCCGGGGCAGGATCTCCTGTCATCTCACCTTGCTCCTGCCGA
GAAAGTATCCATCATGGCTGATGCAATGCGGCGGCTGCATACGCTTGATCCGGCTACCTGCCCATTCGAC
CACCAAGCGAAACATCGCATCGAGCGAGCACGTACTCGGATGGAAGCCGGTCTTGTCGATCAGGATGATC
TGGACGAAGAGCATCAGGGGCTCGCGCCAGCCGAACTGTTCGCCAGGCTCAAGGCGCGCATGCCCGACGG
CGAGGATCTCGTCGTGACCCATGGCGATGCCTGCTTGCCGAATATCATGGTGGAAAATGGCCGCTTTTCT
GGATTCATCGACTGTGGCCGGCTGGGTGTGGCGGACCGCTATCAGGACATAGCGTTGGCTACCCGTGATA
TTGCTGAAGAGCTTGGCGGCGAATGGGCTGACCGCTTCCTCGTGCTTTACGGTATCGCCGCTCCCGATTC
GCAGCGCATCGCCTTCTATCGCCTTCTTGACGAGTTCTTCTGAGCGGGACTCTGGGGTTCGAAATGACCG
ACCAAGCGACGCCCAACCTGCCATCACGAGATTTCGATTCCACCGCCGCCTTCTATGAAAGGTTGGGCTT
CGGAATCGTTTTCCGGGACGCCGGCTGGATGATCCTCCAGCGCGGGGATCTCATGCTGGAGTTCTTCGCC
CACCCCAACTTGTTTATTGCAGCTTATAATGGTTACAAATAAAGCAATAGCATCACAAATTTCACAAATA
AAGCATTTTTTTCACTGCATTCTAGTTGTGGTTTGTCCAAACTCATCAATGTATCTTATCATGTCTGTAT
ACCGTCGACCTCTAGCTAGAGCTTGGCGTAATCATGGTCATAGCTGTTTCCTGTGTGAAATTGTTATCCG
CTCACAATTCCACACAACATACGAGCCGGAAGCATAAAGTGTAAAGCCTGGGGTGCCTAATGAGTGAGCT
AACTCACATTAATTGCGTTGCGCTCACTGCCCGCTTTCCAGTCGGGAAACCTGTCGTGCCAGCTGCATTA
ATGAATCGGCCAACGCGCGGGGAGAGGCGGTTTGCGTATTGGGCGCTCTTCCGCTTCCTCGCTCACTGAC
TCGCTGCGCTCGGTCGTTCGGCTGCGGCGAGCGGTATCAGCTCACTCAAAGGCGGTAATACGGTTATCCA
CAGAATCAGGGGATAACGCAGGAAAGAACATGTGAGCAAAAGGCCAGCAAAAGGCCAGGAACCGTAAAAA
GGCCGCGTTGCTGGCGTTTTTCCATAGGCTCCGCCCCCCTGACGAGCATCACAAAAATCGACGCTCAAGT
CAGAGGTGGCGAAACCCGACAGGACTATAAAGATACCAGGCGTTTCCCCCTGGAAGCTCCCTCGTGCGCT
CTCCTGTTCCGACCCTGCCGCTTACCGGATACCTGTCCGCCTTTCTCCCTTCGGGAAGCGTGGCGCTTTC
TCATAGCTCACGCTGTAGGTATCTCAGTTCGGTGTAGGTCGTTCGCTCCAAGCTGGGCTGTGTGCACGAA
CCCCCCGTTCAGCCCGACCGCTGCGCCTTATCCGGTAACTATCGTCTTGAGTCCAACCCGGTAAGACACG
ACTTATCGCCACTGGCAGCAGCCACTGGTAACAGGATTAGCAGAGCGAGGTATGTAGGCGGTGCTACAGA
GTTCTTGAAGTGGTGGCCTAACTACGGCTACACTAGAAGAACAGTATTTGGTATCTGCGCTCTGCTGAAG
CCAGTTACCTTCGGAAAAAGAGTTGGTAGCTCTTGATCCGGCAAACAAACCACCGCTGGTAGCGGTGGTT
TTTTTGTTTGCAAGCAGCAGATTACGCGCAGAAAAAAAGGATCTCAAGAAGATCCTTTGATCTTTTCTAC
GGGGTCTGACGCTCAGTGGAACGAAAACTCACGTTAAGGGATTTTGGTCATGAGATTATCAAAAAGGATC
TTCACCTAGATCCTTTTAAATTAAAAATGAAGTTTTAAATCAATCTAAAGTATATATGAGTAAACTTGGT
CTGACAGTTACCAATGCTTAATCAGTGAGGCACCTATCTCAGCGATCTGTCTATTTCGTTCATCCATAGT
TGCCTGACTCCCCGTCGTGTAGATAACTACGATACGGGAGGGCTTACCATCTGGCCCCAGTGCTGCAATG
ATACCGCGAGACCCACGCTCACCGGCTCCAGATTTATCAGCAATAAACCAGCCAGCCGGAAGGGCCGAGC
GCAGAAGTGGTCCTGCAACTTTATCCGCCTCCATCCAGTCTATTAATTGTTGCCGGGAAGCTAGAGTAAG
TAGTTCGCCAGTTAATAGTTTGCGCAACGTTGTTGCCATTGCTACAGGCATCGTGGTGTCACGCTCGTCG
TTTGGTATGGCTTCATTCAGCTCCGGTTCCCAACGATCAAGGCGAGTTACATGATCCCCCATGTTGTGCA
AAAAAGCGGTTAGCTCCTTCGGTCCTCCGATCGTTGTCAGAAGTAAGTTGGCCGCAGTGTTATCACTCAT
GGTTATGGCAGCACTGCATAATTCTCTTACTGTCATGCCATCCGTAAGATGCTTTTCTGTGACTGGTGAG
TACTCAACCAAGTCATTCTGAGAATAGTGTATGCGGCGACCGAGTTGCTCTTGCCCGGCGTCAATACGGG
ATAATACCGCGCCACATAGCAGAACTTTAAAAGTGCTCATCATTGGAAAACGTTCTTCGGGGCGAAAACT
CTCAAGGATCTTACCGCTGTTGAGATCCAGTTCGATGTAACCCACTCGTGCACCCAACTGATCTTCAGCA
TCTTTTACTTTCACCAGCGTTTCTGGGTGAGCAAAAACAGGAAGGCAAAATGCCGCAAAAAAGGGAATAA
GGGCGACACGGAAATGTTGAATACTCATACTCTTCCTTTTTCAATATTATTGAAGCATTTATCAGGGTTA
TTGTCTCATGAGCGGATACATATTTGAATGTATTTAGAAAAATAAACAAATAGGGGTTCCGCGCACATTT
CCCCGAAAAGTGCCACCTGACGTC
